>Addgene plasmid #140237 | Lenti-eCas9 | addgene full sequence | sequence record 297960 | Addgene NGS Result
GACATTGATTATTGACTAGTTATTAATAGTAATCAATTACGGGGTCATTAGTTCATAGCCCATATATGGA
GTTCCGCGTTACATAACTTACGGTAAATGGCCCGCCTGGCTGACCGCCCAACGACCCCCGCCCATTGACG
TCAATAATGACGTATGTTCCCATAGTAACGCCAATAGGGACTTTCCATTGACGTCAATGGGTGGAGTATT
TACGGTAAACTGCCCACTTGGCAGTACATCAAGTGTATCATATGCCAAGTACGCCCCCTATTGACGTCAA
TGACGGTAAATGGCCCGCCTGGCATTATGCCCAGTACATGACCTTATGGGACTTTCCTACTTGGCAGTAC
ATCTACGTATTAGTCATCGCTATTACCATGGTGATGCGGTTTTGGCAGTACATCAATGGGCGTGGATAGC
GGTTTGACTCACGGGGATTTCCAAGTCTCCACCCCATTGACGTCAATGGGAGTTTGTTTTGGCACCAAAA
TCAACGGGACTTTCCAAAATGTCGTAACAACTCCGCCCCATTGACGCAAATGGGCGGTAGGCGTGTACGG
TGGGAGGTCTATATAAGCAGCGCGTTTTGCCTGTACTGGGTCTCTCTGGTTAGACCAGATCTGAGCCTGG
GAGCTCTCTGGCTAACTAGGGAACCCACTGCTTAAGCCTCAATAAAGCTTGCCTTGAGTGCTTCAAGTAG
TGTGTGCCCGTCTGTTGTGTGACTCTGGTAACTAGAGATCCCTCAGACCCTTTTAGTCAGTGTGGAAAAT
CTCTAGCAGTGGCGCCCGAACAGGGACTTGAAAGCGAAAGGGAAACCAGAGGAGCTCTCTCGACGCAGGA
CTCGGCTTGCTGAAGCGCGCACGGCAAGAGGCGAGGGGCGGCGACTGGTGAGTACGCCAAAAATTTTGAC
TAGCGGAGGCTAGAAGGAGAGAGATGGGTGCGAGAGCGTCAGTATTAAGCGGGGGAGAATTAGATCGCGA
TGGGAAAAAATTCGGTTAAGGCCAGGGGGAAAGAAAAAATATAAATTAAAACATATAGTATGGGCAAGCA
GGGAGCTAGAACGATTCGCAGTTAATCCTGGCCTGTTAGAAACATCAGAAGGCTGTAGACAAATACTGGG
ACAGCTACAACCATCCCTTCAGACAGGATCAGAAGAACTTAGATCATTATATAATACAGTAGCAACCCTC
TATTGTGTGCATCAAAGGATAGAGATAAAAGACACCAAGGAAGCTTTAGACAAGATAGAGGAAGAGCAAA
ACAAAAGTAAGACCACCGCACAGCAAGCGGCCGCTGATCTTCAGACCTGGAGGAGGAGATATGAGGGACA
ATTGGAGAAGTGAATTATATAAATATAAAGTAGTAAAAATTGAACCATTAGGAGTAGCACCCACCAAGGC
AAAGAGAAGAGTGGTGCAGAGAGAAAAAAGAGCAGTGGGAATAGGAGCTTTGTTCCTTGGGTTCTTGGGA
GCAGCAGGAAGCACTATGGGCGCAGCGTCAATGACGCTGACGGTACAGGCCAGACAATTATTGTCTGGTA
TAGTGCAGCAGCAGAACAATTTGCTGAGGGCTATTGAGGCGCAACAGCATCTGTTGCAACTCACAGTCTG
GGGCATCAAGCAGCTCCAGGCAAGAATCCTGGCTGTGGAAAGATACCTAAAGGATCAACAGCTCCTGGGG
ATTTGGGGTTGCTCTGGAAAACTCATTTGCACCACTGCTGTGCCTTGGAATGCTAGTTGGAGTAATAAAT
CTCTGGAACAGATTTGGAATCACACGACCTGGATGGAGTGGGACAGAGAAATTAACAATTACACAAGCTT
AATACACTCCTTAATTGAAGAATCGCAAAACCAGCAAGAAAAGAATGAACAAGAATTATTGGAATTAGAT
AAATGGGCAAGTTTGTGGAATTGGTTTAACATAACAAATTGGCTGTGGTATATAAAATTATTCATAATGA
TAGTAGGAGGCTTGGTAGGTTTAAGAATAGTTTTTGCTGTACTTTCTATAGTGAATAGAGTTAGGCAGGG
ATATTCACCATTATCGTTTCAGACCCACCTCCCAACCCCGAGGGGACCCGACAGGCCCGAAGGAATAGAA
GAAGAAGGTGGAGAGAGAGACAGAGACAGATCCATTCGATTAGTGAACGGATCGGCACTGCGTGCGCCAA
TTCTGCAGACAAATGGCAGTATTCATCCACAATTTTAAAAGAAAAGGGGGGATTGGGGGGTACAGTGCAG
GGGAAAGAATAGTAGACATAATAGCAACAGACATACAAACTAAAGAATTACAAAAACAAATTACAAAAAT
TCAAAATTTTCGGGTTTATTACAGGGACAGCAGAGATCCAGTTTGGTTAATTAAGGTACCGAGGGCCTAT
TTCCCATGATTCCTTCATATTTGCATATACGATACAAGGCTGTTAGAGAGATAATTAGAATTAATTTGAC
TGTAAACACAAAGATATTAGTACAAAATACGTGACGTAGAAAGTAATAATTTCTTGGGTAGTTTGCAGTT
TTAAAATTATGTTTTAAAATGGACTATCATATGCTTACCGTAACTTGAAAGTATTTCGATTTCTTGGCTT
TATATATCTTGTGGAAAGGACGAAACACCGGAGACGGTTGTAAATGAGCACACAAAATACACATGCTAAA
ATATTATATTCTATGACCTTTATAAAATCAACCAAAATCTTCTTTTTAATAACTTTAGTATCAATAATTA
GAATTTTTATGTTCCTTTTTGCAAACTTTTAATAAAAATGAGCAAAATAAAAAAACGCTAGTTTTAGTAA
CTCGCGTTGTTTTCTTCACCTTTAATAATAGCTACTCCACCACTTGTTCCTAAGCGGTCAGCTCCTGCTT
CAATCATTTTTTGAGCATCTTCAAATGTTCTAACTCCACCAGCTGCTTTAACTAAAGCATTGTCTTTAAC
AACTGACTTCATTAGTTTAACATCTTCAAATGTTGCACCTGATTTTGAAAATCCTGTTGATGTTTTAACA
AATTCTAATCCAGCTTCAACAGCTATTTCACAAGCTTTCATGATTTCTTCTTTTGTTAATAAACAATTTT
CCATAATACATTTAACAACATGTGATCCAGCTGCTTTTTTTACAGCTTTCATGTCTTCTAAAACTAATTC
ATAATTTTTGTCTTTTAATGCACCAATATTTAATACCATATCAATTTCTGTTGCACCATCTTTAATTGCT
TCAGAAACTTCGAATGCTTTTGTAGCTGTTGTGCATGCACCTAGAGGAAAACCTACAACATTTGTTATTC
CTACATTTGTGCCTTTTAATAATTCTTTACAATAGCTTGTTCAATATGAATTAACACAAACTGTTGCAAA
ATCAAATTCAATTGCTTCATCACATAATTGTTTAATTTCAGCTTTCGTAGCATCTTGTTTTAATAATGTG
TGATCTATATATTTGTTTAGTTTCATTTTTTCTCCTATATATTCATTTTTAATTTTAATTCTTTAATAAT
TTCGTCTACTTTAACTTTAGCGTTTTGAACAGATTCACCAACACCTATAAAATAAATTTTTAGTTTAGGT
TCAGTTCCACTTGGGCGAACAGCAAATCATGACTTATCTTCTAAATAAAATTTTAGTAAGTCTTGTCCTG
GCATATTATACATTCCATCGATGTAGTCTTCAACATTAACAACTTTAAGTCCAGCAATTTGAGTTAAGGG
TGTTGCTCTCAATGATTTCATTAATGGTTCAATTTTTAATTTCTTTTCTTCTGGTTTAAAATTCAAGTTT
AAAGTGAAAGTGTAATATGCACCCATTTCTTTAAATAAATCTTCTAAATAGTCTACTAATGTTTTATTTT
GTTTTTTATAAAATCAAGCAGCCTCTGCTATTAATATAGAAGCTTGTATTCCATCTTTATCTCTAGCTGA
GTCATCAATTACATATCCATAACTTTCTTCATAAGCAAAAACAAAATTTAATCCGTTATCTTCTTCTTTA
GCAATTTCTCTACCCATTCATTTAAATCCAGTTAAAGTTTTTACAATATTAACTCCATATTTTTCATGAG
CGATTCTATCACCCAAATCACTTGTTACAAAACTTGAATATAGAGCCGGATTTTTTGGAATGCTATTTAA
GCGTTTTAGATTTGATAATTTTCAATCAATTAAAATTGGTCCTGTTTGATTTCCATCTAATCTTACAAAA
TGACCATCATGTTTTATTGCCATTCCAAATCTGTCAGCATCTGGGTCATTCATAATAATAATATCTGCAT
CATGTTTAATACCATATTCAAGCGGTATTTTTCATGCAGGATCAAATTCTGGATTTGGATTTACAACATT
TTTAAATGTTTCATCTTCAAATGCATGCTCTTCAACCTCAATAACGTTATATCCTGATTCACGTAATATT
TTTGGGGTAAATTTAGTTCCTGTTCCATTAACTGCGCTAAAAATAATTTTTAAATCTTTTTTAGCTTCTT
GCTCTTTTTTGTACGTCTCTGTTTTAGAGCTAGAAATAGCAAGTTAAAATAAGGCTAGTCCGTTATCAAC
TTGAAAAAGTGGCACCGAGTCGGTGCTTTTTTGAATTCGCTAGCTAGGTCTTGAAAGGAGTGGGAATTGG
CTCCGGTGCCCGTCAGTGGGCAGAGCGCACATCGCCCACAGTCCCCGAGAAGTTGGGGGGAGGGGTCGGC
AATTGATCCGGTGCCTAGAGAAGGTGGCGCGGGGTAAACTGGGAAAGTGATGTCGTGTACTGGCTCCGCC
TTTTTCCCGAGGGTGGGGGAGAACCGTATATAAGTGCAGTAGTCGCCGTGAACGTTCTTTTTCGCAACGG
GTTTGCCGCCAGAACACAGGACCGGTTCTAGATGCCACCATGGACTATAAGGACCACGACGGAGACTACA
AGGATCATGATATTGATTACAAAGACGATGACGATAAGATGGCCCCAAAGAAGAAGCGGAAGGTCGGTAT
CCACGGAGTCCCAGCAGCCGACAAGAAGTACAGCATCGGCCTGGACATCGGCACCAACTCTGTGGGCTGG
GCCGTGATCACCGACGAGTACAAGGTGCCCAGCAAGAAATTCAAGGTGCTGGGCAACACCGACCGGCACA
GCATCAAGAAGAACCTGATCGGAGCCCTGCTGTTCGACAGCGGCGAAACAGCCGAGGCCACCCGGCTGAA
GAGAACCGCCAGAAGAAGATACACCAGACGGAAGAACCGGATCTGCTATCTGCAAGAGATCTTCAGCAAC
GAGATGGCCAAGGTGGACGACAGCTTCTTCCACAGACTGGAAGAGTCCTTCCTGGTGGAAGAGGATAAGA
AGCACGAGCGGCACCCCATCTTCGGCAACATCGTGGACGAGGTGGCCTACCACGAGAAGTACCCCACCAT
CTACCACCTGAGAAAGAAACTGGTGGACAGCACCGACAAGGCCGACCTGCGGCTGATCTATCTGGCCCTG
GCCCACATGATCAAGTTCCGGGGCCACTTCCTGATCGAGGGCGACCTGAACCCCGACAACAGCGACGTGG
ACAAGCTGTTCATCCAGCTGGTGCAGACCTACAACCAGCTGTTCGAGGAAAACCCCATCAACGCCAGCGG
CGTGGACGCCAAGGCCATCCTGTCTGCCAGACTGAGCAAGAGCAGACGGCTGGAAAATCTGATCGCCCAG
CTGCCCGGCGAGAAGAAGAATGGCCTGTTCGGAAACCTGATTGCCCTGAGCCTGGGCCTGACCCCCAACT
TCAAGAGCAACTTCGACCTGGCCGAGGATGCCAAACTGCAGCTGAGCAAGGACACCTACGACGACGACCT
GGACAACCTGCTGGCCCAGATCGGCGACCAGTACGCCGACCTGTTTCTGGCCGCCAAGAACCTGTCCGAC
GCCATCCTGCTGAGCGACATCCTGAGAGTGAACACCGAGATCACCAAGGCCCCCCTGAGCGCCTCTATGA
TCAAGAGATACGACGAGCACCACCAGGACCTGACCCTGCTGAAAGCTCTCGTGCGGCAGCAGCTGCCTGA
GAAGTACAAAGAGATTTTCTTCGACCAGAGCAAGAACGGCTACGCCGGCTACATTGACGGCGGAGCCAGC
CAGGAAGAGTTCTACAAGTTCATCAAGCCCATCCTGGAAAAGATGGACGGCACCGAGGAACTGCTCGTGA
AGCTGAACAGAGAGGACCTGCTGCGGAAGCAGCGGACCTTCGACAACGGCAGCATCCCCCACCAGATCCA
CCTGGGAGAGCTGCACGCCATTCTGCGGCGGCAGGAAGATTTTTACCCATTCCTGAAGGACAACCGGGAA
AAGATCGAGAAGATCCTGACCTTCCGCATCCCCTACTACGTGGGCCCTCTGGCCAGGGGAAACAGCAGAT
TCGCCTGGATGACCAGAAAGAGCGAGGAAACCATCACCCCCTGGAACTTCGAGGAAGTGGTGGACAAGGG
CGCTTCCGCCCAGAGCTTCATCGAGCGGATGACCAACTTCGATAAGAACCTGCCCAACGAGAAGGTGCTG
CCCAAGCACAGCCTGCTGTACGAGTACTTCACCGTGTATAACGAGCTGACCAAAGTGAAATACGTGACCG
AGGGAATGAGAAAGCCCGCCTTCCTGAGCGGCGAGCAGAAAAAGGCCATCGTGGACCTGCTGTTCAAGAC
CAACCGGAAAGTGACCGTGAAGCAGCTGAAAGAGGACTACTTCAAGAAAATCGAGTGCTTCGACTCCGTG
GAAATCTCCGGCGTGGAAGATCGGTTCAACGCCTCCCTGGGCACATACCACGATCTGCTGAAAATTATCA
AGGACAAGGACTTCCTGGACAATGAGGAAAACGAGGACATTCTGGAAGATATCGTGCTGACCCTGACACT
GTTTGAGGACAGAGAGATGATCGAGGAACGGCTGAAAACCTATGCCCACCTGTTCGACGACAAAGTGATG
AAGCAGCTGAAGCGGCGGAGATACACCGGCTGGGGCAGGCTGAGCCGGAAGCTGATCAACGGCATCCGGG
ACAAGCAGTCCGGCAAGACAATCCTGGATTTCCTGAAGTCCGACGGCTTCGCCAACAGAAACTTCATGCA
GCTGATCCACGACGACAGCCTGACCTTTAAAGAGGACATCCAGAAAGCCCAGGTGTCCGGCCAGGGCGAT
AGCCTGCACGAGCACATTGCCAATCTGGCCGGCAGCCCCGCCATTAAGAAGGGCATCCTGCAGACAGTGA
AGGTGGTGGACGAGCTCGTGAAAGTGATGGGCCGGCACAAGCCCGAGAACATCGTGATCGAAATGGCCAG
AGAGAACCAGACCACCCAGAAGGGACAGAAGAACAGCCGCGAGAGAATGAAGCGGATCGAAGAGGGCATC
AAAGAGCTGGGCAGCCAGATCCTGAAAGAACACCCCGTGGAAAACACCCAGCTGCAGAACGAGAAGCTGT
ACCTGTACTACCTGCAGAATGGGCGGGATATGTACGTGGACCAGGAACTGGACATCAACCGGCTGTCCGA
CTACGATGTGGACCATATCGTGCCTCAGAGCTTTCTGGCCGACGACTCCATCGACAACAAGGTGCTGACC
AGAAGCGACAAGAACCGGGGCAAGAGCGACAACGTGCCCTCCGAAGAGGTCGTGAAGAAGATGAAGAACT
ACTGGCGGCAGCTGCTGAACGCCAAGCTGATTACCCAGAGAAAGTTCGACAATCTGACCAAGGCCGAGAG
AGGCGGCCTGAGCGAACTGGATAAGGCCGGCTTCATCAAGAGACAGCTGGTGGAAACCCGGCAGATCACA
AAGCACGTGGCACAGATCCTGGACTCCCGGATGAACACTAAGTACGACGAGAATGACAAGCTGATCCGGG
AAGTGAAAGTGATCACCCTGAAGTCCAAGCTGGTGTCCGATTTCCGGAAGGATTTCCAGTTTTACAAAGT
GCGCGAGATCAACAACTACCACCACGCCCACGACGCCTACCTGAACGCCGTCGTGGGAACCGCCCTGATC
AAAAAGTACCCTGCGCTGGAAAGCGAGTTCGTGTACGGCGACTACAAGGTGTACGACGTGCGGAAGATGA
TCGCCAAGAGCGAGCAGGAAATCGGCAAGGCTACCGCCAAGTACTTCTTCTACAGCAACATCATGAACTT
TTTCAAGACCGAGATTACCCTGGCCAACGGCGAGATCCGGAAGGCGCCTCTGATCGAGACAAACGGCGAA
ACCGGGGAGATCGTGTGGGATAAGGGCCGGGATTTTGCCACCGTGCGGAAAGTGCTGAGCATGCCCCAAG
TGAATATCGTGAAAAAGACCGAGGTGCAGACAGGCGGCTTCAGCAAAGAGTCTATCCTGCCCAAGAGGAA
CAGCGATAAGCTGATCGCCAGAAAGAAGGACTGGGACCCTAAGAAGTACGGCGGCTTCGACAGCCCCACC
GTGGCCTATTCTGTGCTGGTGGTGGCCAAAGTGGAAAAGGGCAAGTCCAAGAAACTGAAGAGTGTGAAAG
AGCTGCTGGGGATCACCATCATGGAAAGAAGCAGCTTCGAGAAGAATCCCATCGACTTTCTGGAAGCCAA
GGGCTACAAAGAAGTGAAAAAGGACCTGATCATCAAGCTGCCTAAGTACTCCCTGTTCGAGCTGGAAAAC
GGCCGGAAGAGAATGCTGGCCTCTGCCGGCGAACTGCAGAAGGGAAACGAACTGGCCCTGCCCTCCAAAT
ATGTGAACTTCCTGTACCTGGCCAGCCACTATGAGAAGCTGAAGGGCTCCCCCGAGGATAATGAGCAGAA
ACAGCTGTTTGTGGAACAGCACAAGCACTACCTGGACGAGATCATCGAGCAGATCAGCGAGTTCTCCAAG
AGAGTGATCCTGGCCGACGCTAATCTGGACAAAGTGCTGTCCGCCTACAACAAGCACCGGGATAAGCCCA
TCAGAGAGCAGGCCGAGAATATCATCCACCTGTTTACCCTGACCAATCTGGGAGCCCCTGCCGCCTTCAA
GTACTTTGACACCACCATCGACCGGAAGAGGTACACCAGCACCAAAGAGGTGCTGGACGCCACCCTGATC
CACCAGAGCATCACCGGCCTGTACGAGACACGGATCGACCTGTCTCAGCTGGGAGGCGACAAAAGGCCGG
CGGCCACGAAAAAGGCCGGCCAGGCAAAAAAGAAAAAGGGATCCGGCGCAACAAACTTCTCTCTGCTGAA
ACAAGCCGGAGATGTCGAAGAGAATCCTGGACCGACCGAGTACAAGCCCACGGTGCGCCTCGCCACCCGC
GACGACGTCCCCAGGGCCGTACGCACCCTCGCCGCCGCGTTCGCCGACTACCCCGCCACGCGCCACACCG
TCGATCCGGACCGCCACATCGAGCGGGTCACCGAGCTGCAAGAACTCTTCCTCACGCGCGTCGGGCTCGA
CATCGGCAAGGTGTGGGTCGCGGACGACGGCGCCGCGGTGGCGGTCTGGACCACGCCGGAGAGCGTCGAA
GCGGGGGCGGTGTTCGCCGAGATCGGCCCGCGCATGGCCGAGTTGAGCGGTTCCCGGCTGGCCGCGCAGC
AACAGATGGAAGGCCTCCTGGCGCCGCACCGGCCCAAGGAGCCCGCGTGGTTCCTGGCCACCGTCGGAGT
CTCGCCCGACCACCAGGGCAAGGGTCTGGGCAGCGCCGTCGTGCTCCCCGGAGTGGAGGCGGCCGAGCGC
GCCGGGGTGCCCGCCTTCCTGGAGACCTCCGCGCCCCGCAACCTCCCCTTCTACGAGCGGCTCGGCTTCA
CCGTCACCGCCGACGTCGAGGTGCCCGAAGGACCGCGCACCTGGTGCATGACCCGCAAGCCCGGTGCCTG
AACGCGTTAAGTCGACAATCAACCTCTGGATTACAAAATTTGTGAAAGATTGACTGGTATTCTTAACTAT
GTTGCTCCTTTTACGCTATGTGGATACGCTGCTTTAATGCCTTTGTATCATGCTATTGCTTCCCGTATGG
CTTTCATTTTCTCCTCCTTGTATAAATCCTGGTTGCTGTCTCTTTATGAGGAGTTGTGGCCCGTTGTCAG
GCAACGTGGCGTGGTGTGCACTGTGTTTGCTGACGCAACCCCCACTGGTTGGGGCATTGCCACCACCTGT
CAGCTCCTTTCCGGGACTTTCGCTTTCCCCCTCCCTATTGCCACGGCGGAACTCATCGCCGCCTGCCTTG
CCCGCTGCTGGACAGGGGCTCGGCTGTTGGGCACTGACAATTCCGTGGTGTTGTCGGGGAAATCATCGTC
CTTTCCTTGGCTGCTCGCCTGTGTTGCCACCTGGATTCTGCGCGGGACGTCCTTCTGCTACGTCCCTTCG
GCCCTCAATCCAGCGGACCTTCCTTCCCGCGGCCTGCTGCCGGCTCTGCGGCCTCTTCCGCGTCTTCGCC
TTCGCCCTCAGACGAGTCGGATCTCCCTTTGGGCCGCCTCCCCGCGTCGACTTTAAGACCAATGACTTAC
AAGGCAGCTGTAGATCTTAGCCACTTTTTAAAAGAAAAGGGGGGACTGGAAGGGCTAATTCACTCCCAAC
GAAGACAAGATCTGCTTTTTGCTTGTACTGGGTCTCTCTGGTTAGACCAGATCTGAGCCTGGGAGCTCTC
TGGCTAACTAGGGAACCCACTGCTTAAGCCTCAATAAAGCTTGCCTTGAGTGCTTCAAGTAGTGTGTGCC
CGTCTGTTGTGTGACTCTGGTAACTAGAGATCCCTCAGACCCTTTTAGTCAGTGTGGAAAATCTCTAGCA
GGGCCCGTTTAAACCCGCTGATCAGCCTCGACTGTGCCTTCTAGTTGCCAGCCATCTGTTGTTTGCCCCT
CCCCCGTGCCTTCCTTGACCCTGGAAGGTGCCACTCCCACTGTCCTTTCCTAATAAAATGAGGAAATTGC
ATCGCATTGTCTGAGTAGGTGTCATTCTATTCTGGGGGGTGGGGTGGGGCAGGACAGCAAGGGGGAGGAT
TGGGAAGACAATAGCAGGCATGCTGGGGATGCGGTGGGCTCTATGGCTTCTGAGGCGGAAAGAACCAGCT
GGGGCTCTAGGGGGTATCCCC
[124 nt withheld, positions 11012-11135]
C
[91 nt withheld, positions 11137-11227]
A
[49 nt withheld, positions 11229-11277]
CCTTTGACGTTGGAGTCCACGTTCTTT
[37 nt withheld, positions 11305-11341]
ACCCTATCTCGGTCTATTCTTTTGATTTATAAGGGATTTTGCCGATTTCGGCCTATTGGTTAAAAAATGA
GCTGATTTAACAAAAATTTAACGCGAATTAATTCTGTGGAATGTGTGTCAGTTAGGGTGTGGAAAGTCCC
CAGGCTCCCCAGCAGGCAGAAGTATGCAAAGCATGCATCTCAATTAGTCAGCAACCAGGTGTGGAAAGTC
CCCAGGCTCCCCAGCAGGCAGAAGTATGCAAAGCATGCATCTCAATTAGTCAGCAACCATAGTCCCGCCC
CTAACTCCGCCCATCCCGCCCCTAACTCCGCCCAGTTCCGCCCATTCTCCGCCCCATGGCTGACTAATTT
TTTTTATTTATGCAGAGGCCGAGGCCGCCTCTGCCTCTGAGCTATTCCAGAAGTAGTGAGGAGGCTTTTT
TGGAGGCCTAGGCTTTTGCAAAAAGCTCCCGGGAGCTTGTATATCCATTTTCGGATCTGATCAGCACGTG
TTGACAATTAATCATCGGCATAGTATATCGGCATAGTATAATACGACAAGGTGAGGAACTAAACCATGGC
CAAGTTGACCAGTGCCGTTCCGGTGCTCACCGCGCGCGACGTCGCCGGAGCGGTCGAGTTCTGGACCGAC
CGGCTCGGGTTCTCCCGGGACTTCGTGGAGGACGACTTCGCCGGTGTGGTCCGGGACGACGTGACCCTGT
TCATCAGCGCGGTCCAGGACCAGGTGGTGCCGGACAACACCCTGGCCTGGGTGTGGGTGCGCGGCCTGGA
CGAGCTGTACGCCGAGTGGTCGGAGGTCGTGTCCACGAACTTCCGGGACGCCTCCGGGCCGGCCATGACC
GAGATCGGCGAGCAGCCGTGGGGGCGGGAGTTCGCCCTGCGCGACCCGGCCGGCAACTGCGTGCACTTCG
TGGCCGAGGAGCAGGACTGACACGTGCTACGAGATTTCGATTCCACCGCCGCCTTCTATGAAAGGTTGGG
CTTCGGAATCGTTTTCCGGGACGCCGGCTGGATGATCCTCCAGCGCGGGGATCTCATGCTGGAGTTCTTC
GCCCACCCCAACTTGTTTATTGCAGCTTATAATGGTTACAAATAAAGCAATAGCATCACAAATTTCACAA
ATAAAGCATTTTTTTCACTGCATTCTAGTTGTGGTTTGTCCAAACTCATCAATGTATCTTATCATGTCTG
TATACCGTCGACCTCTAGCTAGAGCTTGGCGTAATCATGGTCATAGCTGTTTCCTGTGTGAAATTGTTAT
CCGCTCACAATTCCACACAACATACGAGCCGGAAGCATAAAGTGTAAAGCCTGGGGTGCCTAATGAGTGA
GCTAACTCACATTAATTGCGTTGCGCTCACTGCCCGCTTTCCAGTCGGGAAACCTGTCGTGCCAGCTGCA
TTAATGAATCGGCCAACGCGCGGGGAGAGGCGGTTTGCGTATTGGGCGCTCTTCCGCTTCCTCGCTCACT
GACTCGCTGCGCTCGGTCGTTCGGCTGCGGCGAGCGGTATCAGCTCACTCAAAGGCGGTAATACGGTTAT
CCACAGAATCAGGGGATAACGCAGGAAAGAACATGTGAGCAAAAGGCCAGCAAAAGGCCAGGAACCGTAA
AAAGGCCGCGTTGCTGGCGTTTTTCCATAGGCTCCGCCCCCCTGACGAGCATCACAAAAATCGACGCTCA
AGTCAGAGGTGGCGAAACCCGACAGGACTATAAAGATACCAGGCGTTTCCCCCTGGAAGCTCCCTCGTGC
GCTCTCCTGTTCCGACCCTGCCGCTTACCGGATACCTGTCCGCCTTTCTCCCTTCGGGAAGCGTGGCGCT
TTCTCATAGCTCACGCTGTAGGTATCTCAGTTCGGTGTAGGTCGTTCGCTCCAAGCTGGGCTGTGTGCAC
GAACCCCCCGTTCAGCCCGACCGCTGCGCCTTATCCGGTAACTATCGTCTTGAGTCCAACCCGGTAAGAC
ACGACTTATCGCCACTGGCAGCAGCCACTGGTAACAGGATTAGCAGAGCGAGGTATGTAGGCGGTGCTAC
AGAGTTCTTGAAGTGGTGGCCTAACTACGGCTACACTAGAAGAACAGTATTTGGTATCTGCGCTCTGCTG
AAGCCAGTTACCTTCGGAAAAAGAGTTGGTAGCTCTTGATCCGGCAAACAAACCACCGCTGGTAGCGGTG
GTTTTTTTGTTTGCAAGCAGCAGATTACGCGCAGAAAAAAAGGATCTCAAGAAGATCCTTTGATCTTTTC
TACGGGGTCTGACGCTCAGTGGAACGAAAACTCACGTTAAGGGATTTTGGTCATGAGATTATCAAAAAGG
ATCTTCACCTAGATCCTTTTAAATTAAAAATGAAGTTTTAAATCAATCTAAAGTATATATGAGTAAACTT
GGTCTGACAGTTACCAATGCTTAATCAGTGAGGCACCTATCTCAGCGATCTGTCTATTTCGTTCATCCAT
AGTTGCCTGACTCCCCGTCGTGTAGATAACTACGATACGGGAGGGCTTACCATCTGGCCCCAGTGCTGCA
ATGATACCGCGAGACCCACGCTCACCGGCTCCAGATTTATCAGCAATAAACCAGCCAGCCGGAAGGGCCG
AGCGCAGAAGTGGTCCTGCAACTTTATCCGCCTCCATCCAGTCTATTAATTGTTGCCGGGAAGCTAGAGT
AAGTAGTTCGCCAGTTAATAGTTTGCGCAACGTTGTTGCCATTGCTACAGGCATCGTGGTGTCACGCTCG
TCGTTTGGTATGGCTTCATTCAGCTCCGGTTCCCAACGATCAAGGCGAGTTACATGATCCCCCATGTTGT
GCAAAAAAGCGGTTAGCTCCTTCGGTCCTCCGATCGTTGTCAGAAGTAAGTTGGCCGCAGTGTTATCACT
CATGGTTATGGCAGCACTGCATAATTCTCTTACTGTCATGCCATCCGTAAGATGCTTTTCTGTGACTGGT
GAGTACTCAACCAAGTCATTCTGAGAATAGTGTATGCGGCGACCGAGTTGCTCTTGCCCGGCGTCAATAC
GGGATAATACCGCGCCACATAGCAGAACTTTAAAAGTGCTCATCATTGGAAAACGTTCTTCGGGGCGAAA
ACTCTCAAGGATCTTACCGCTGTTGAGATCCAGTTCGATGTAACCCACTCGTGCACCCAACTGATCTTCA
GCATCTTTTACTTTCACCAGCGTTTCTGGGTGAGCAAAAACAGGAAGGCAAAATGCCGCAAAAAAGGGAA
TAAGGGCGACACGGAAATGTTGAATACTCATACTCTTCCTTTTTCAATATTATTGAAGCATTTATCAGGG
TTATTGTCTCATGAGCGGATACATATTTGAATGTATTTAGAAAAATAAACAAATAGGGGTTCCGCGCACA
TTTCCCCGAAAAGTGCCACCTGACGTCGACGGATCGGGAGATCTCCCGATCCCCTATGGTGCACTCTCAG
TACAATCTGCTCTGATGCCGCATAGTTAAGCCAGTATCTGCTCCCTGCTTGTGTGTTGGAGGTCGCTGAG
TAGTGCGCGAGCAAAATTTAAGCTACAACAAGGCAAGGCTTGACCGACAATTGCATGAAGAATCTGCTTA
GGGTTAGGCGTTTTGCGCTGCTTCGCGATGTACGGGCCAGATATACGCGTT
Features (pLannotate 1.2.2; 36 found; start..end, strand, type, name):
      1..380     +  enhancer       CMV enhancer: human cytomegalovirus immediate early enhancer
    381..580     +  promoter       CMV promoter: human cytomegalovirus (CMV) immediate early promoter
    598..778     +  LTR            5' LTR (truncated): truncated 5' long terminal repeat (LTR) from HIV-1
    825..950     +  misc_feature   HIV-1 Ψ: packaging signal of human immunodeficiency virus type 1
    934..1297    +  CDS            HIV-1 gag (fragment): gag protein from human immunodeficiency virus 1; gag
   1443..1676    +  misc_feature   RRE: The Rev response element (RRE) of HIV-1 allows for Rev-dependent mRNA export from the nucleus to the cytoplasm.
   2053..2153    +  CDS            Rev (fragment): human immunodeficiency virus 1 (HIV-1) Rev protein; rev; enhances nuclear export of unspliced and incompletely spliced viral mRNAs
   2203..2320    +  misc_feature   cPPT/CTS: central polypurine tract and central termination sequence of HIV-1
   2371..2611    +  promoter       U6 promoter: RNA polymerase III promoter for human U6 snRNA
   2797..3456    -  CDS            deoC1: DEOC1_STAAN - Also known as dra. Experimental evidence at protein level: Swiss-Prot protein existence level 1. Catalyzes a reversible aldol reaction between acetaldehyde and D-glyceraldehyde 3-phosphate to generate 2-deoxy-D-ribose 5- phosphate. From Staphylococcus aureus (strain N315).
   4501..4576    +  misc_RNA       gRNA scaffold: guide RNA scaffold for the Streptococcus pyogenes CRISPR/Cas9 system
   4594..4612    +  CDS            small t antigen (fragment): SV40 (simian virus 40) small t antigen
   4638..4849    +  promoter       EF-1α core promoter: core promoter for human elongation factor EF-1α
   4990..6591    +  CDS            Cas9(N): N-terminal portion of Streptococcus pyogenes Cas9 (Zetsche et al., 2015)
   6592..9090    +  CDS            Cas9(C): C-terminal portion of Streptococcus pyogenes Cas9 (Zetsche et al., 2015)
   9091..9138    +  CDS            nucleoplasmin NLS: bipartite nuclear localization signal from nucleoplasmin
   9204..9801    +  CDS            PuroR (fragment): puromycin N-acetyltransferase; pac from Streptomyces; confers resistance to puromycin
   9817..10405   +  misc_feature   WPRE: woodchuck hepatitis virus posttranscriptional regulatory element
  10456..10475   +  misc_feature   cPPT/CTS (fragment): central polypurine tract and central termination sequence of HIV-1
  10477..10710   +  LTR            3' LTR (ΔU3): self-inactivating 3' long terminal repeat (LTR) from HIV-1
  10742..10966   +  polyA_signal   bGH poly(A) signal: bovine growth hormone polyadenylation signal
  10970..10991   +  promoter       SV40 promoter (fragment): SV40 enhancer and early promoter
  11012..11440   +  rep_origin     f1 ori (sequence partly withheld): f1 bacteriophage origin of replication; arrow indicates direction of (+) strand synthesis
  11454..11783   +  promoter       SV40 promoter: SV40 enhancer and early promoter
  11831..11878   +  promoter       EM7 promoter: synthetic bacterial promoter&nbsp
  11897..12271   +  CDS            BleoR: antibiotic-binding protein; Sh ble from Streptoalloteichus hindustanus; confers resistance to bleomycin, phleomycin, and Zeocin™
  12281..12406   +  CDS            ble (fragment): BLE_KLEPN - Experimental evidence at protein level: Swiss-Prot protein existence level 1. Binding protein with a strong affinity to the bleomycin family of antibiotics. Binds to CL990; an antimitotic-antibiotic compound. From Klebsiella pneumoniae.
  12401..12522   +  polyA_signal   SV40 poly(A) signal: SV40 polyadenylation signal
  12593..12615   -  protein_bind   lac operator (fragment): The lac repressor binds to the lac operator to inhibit transcription in E. coli. This inhibition can be relieved by adding lactose or isopropyl-β-D-thiogalactopyranoside (IPTG). lac repressor encoded by lacI
  12619..12649   -  promoter       lac promoter: promoter for the E. coli lac operon
  12664..12685   -  protein_bind   CAP binding site: CAP binding activates transcription in the presence of cAMP. E. coli catabolite activator protein
  12698..12790   -  CDS            lacI (fragment): lac repressor; lacI; The lac repressor binds to the lac operator to inhibit transcription in E. coli. This inhibition can be relieved by adding lactose or isopropyl-β-D-thiogalactopyranoside (IPTG).
  12973..13561   -  rep_origin     ori: high-copy-number ColE1/pMB1/pBR322/pUC origin of replication
  13732..14592   -  CDS            AmpR: β-lactamase; bla; confers resistance to ampicillin, carbenicillin, and related antibiotics
  14593..14697   -  promoter       AmpR promoter: bla
  14756..14808   -  misc_feature   bom (fragment): basis of mobility region from pBR322
