[The description below was written by a language model from this plasmid's Addgene catalogue record and pLannotate feature annotations shown in this document.]
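Description:
Lenti-eCas9 is a third-generation-style, self-inactivating HIV-1 lentiviral CRISPR vector built on the lentiCRISPR v2 backbone. It delivers the enhanced-specificity Streptococcus pyogenes Cas9 variant eSpCas9(1.1) and an sgRNA expression cassette from a single provirus. It is catalogued as an empty backbone, meaning no targeting guide has been cloned in. In bacteria it replicates from a high-copy ColE1/pUC-type origin under ampicillin selection (AmpR), and it also carries an f1 origin. The sequenced record is about 15 kb.

The viral genome is transcribed in packaging cells from a CMV enhancer/promoter fused to a truncated 5' LTR. This is followed by the Ψ packaging signal, a gag fragment, the RRE for Rev-dependent export and the cPPT/CTS. It ends in a ΔU3 3' LTR, with a bGH polyadenylation signal downstream. Within this unit, a human U6 Pol III promoter is separated from the S. pyogenes gRNA scaffold by roughly 1.9 kb. This interval appears to be a filler region (it contains an incidental annotation match to a bacterial deoC gene), and in this vector family the filler is replaced by the guide sequence.

Downstream, the EF-1α core promoter drives eSpCas9(1.1), which the record lists as carrying an N-terminal 3xFLAG tag; the tag itself is not annotated in the feature table. A nucleoplasmin NLS sits at the C-terminus. A puromycin N-acetyltransferase coding sequence follows shortly after and provides puromycin selection of transduced mammalian cells; the linking element is not annotated. A WPRE then enhances transcript expression. Outside the LTRs, an SV40/EM7-driven BleoR cassette is also present. The vector is suited to lentiviral gene knockout with reduced off-target cleavage.
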