Addgene plasmid #140237: Lenti-eCas9
Purpose: (Empty Backbone) Lentiviral vector for expression of high-specificity eSpCas9(1.1) and sgRNA scaffold
Depositing lab: Urs Greber. Depositing organization: University of Zurich. Publication: The E3 Ubiquitin Ligase Mind Bomb 1 Controls Adenovirus Genome Release at the Nuclear Pore Complex. Bauer M, Flatt JW, Seiler D, Cardel B, Emmenlauer M, Boucke K, Suomalainen M, Hemmi S, Greber UF. Cell Rep. 2019 Dec 17;29(12):3785-3795.e8. doi: 10.1016/j.celrep.2019.11.064. PubMed 31851912.
Backbone
  Vector backbone: lentiCRISPR v2
  Backbone manufacturer: Feng Zhang lab
  Backbone size (bp): 10017
  Vector type: Mammalian Expression, Lentiviral, CRISPR
  Selectable markers: Puromycin
  Tag / fusion protein: 3xFLAG (N terminal on insert)
Growth in bacteria
  Bacterial resistance: Ampicillin, 100 μg/mL
  Growth temperature: 37°C
  Growth strain: NEB Stable
  Copy number: High Copy
Gene/Insert
  Gene/Insert name: enhanced specificity Cas9 (1.1) (alt name: eSpCas9(1.1))
  Species: Synthetic
  Insert size (bp): 4945
  Promoter: EF-1a core
  Tag / fusion protein: 3xFLAG (N terminal on insert)
  Cloning method: Restriction Enzyme; 5′ cloning site XbaI (not destroyed); 3′ cloning site BamHI (not destroyed)
  Sequencing primers: 5′ gggggagaaccgtatataag; 3′ WPRE-R
Terms and licenses: Academic/Nonprofit Terms; Industry Terms: Not Available to Industry
How to cite: Lenti-eCas9 was a gift from Urs Greber (Addgene plasmid # 140237 ; http://n2t.net/addgene:140237 ; RRID:Addgene_140237)
